Addgene plasmid #137668: pHM123DEnv
Purpose: Express HIV Env which is isolated a from IRB approved HIV infected patient samples from Singapore and cloned into expression vector (pcDNA 3.1)
Depositing lab: Anjali Joshi. Publication: HIV-1 subtype CRF01_AE and B differ in utilization of low levels of CCR5, Maraviroc susceptibility and potential N-glycosylation sites. Joshi A, Cox EK, Sedano MJ, Punke EB, Lee RT, Maurer-Stroh S, Kaur P, Ng OT, Garg H. Virology. 2017 Dec;512:222-233. doi: 10.1016/j.virol.2017.09.026. Epub 2017 Oct 9. PubMed 29020646.
Backbone
  Vector backbone: pcDNA3.1D/V5-His-TOPO
  Backbone manufacturer: Invitrogen
  Vector type: Mammalian Expression
  Selectable markers: Neomycin (select with G418)
Growth in bacteria
  Bacterial resistance: Ampicillin, 100 μg/mL
  Growth temperature: 37°C
  Growth strain: DH5alpha
  Copy number: High Copy
Gene/Insert
  Gene/Insert name: HIV-1 Envelope Glycoprotein
  Species: HIV-1
  Insert size (bp): 2577
  GenBank ID: KY213718.1
  Cloning method: TOPO Cloning
Terms and licenses: Academic/Nonprofit Terms; Industry Terms: Not Available to Industry
Depositor comments: HIV-1 infected Patient Samples from Singapore, reverse transcribed RNA cloned into expression vector
How to cite: pHM123DEnv was a gift from Anjali Joshi (Addgene plasmid # 137668 ; http://n2t.net/addgene:137668 ; RRID:Addgene_137668)
