[The description below was written by a language model from this plasmid's Addgene catalogue record and pLannotate feature annotations shown in this document.]
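Description:
pHM123DEnv is a mammalian expression plasmid built on the Invitrogen pcDNA3.1D/V5-His-TOPO backbone that carries an HIV-1 envelope glycoprotein gene derived from a patient sample. According to the record, viral RNA from HIV-1-infected individuals in Singapore was reverse transcribed and the env region inserted by TOPO cloning. The sequenced plasmid is about 8.5 kb, and the annotated env open reading frame spans roughly 2.6 kb, in agreement with the stated insert size. The amplified segment evidently extends slightly beyond env, since the feature table also detects short fragments matching tat upstream and nef downstream, as expected from the overlapping organisation of the HIV-1 genome in this region.

Expression in mammalian cells is driven by the human CMV immediate-early enhancer and promoter and terminated by the bovine growth hormone polyadenylation signal. A T7 promoter lies just upstream of the insert. The backbone's V5 epitope tag is annotated downstream of the insert, but it sits beyond the nef fragment and the record does not indicate that it is fused in frame to Env. A separate cassette, with the SV40 early promoter driving the neomycin phosphotransferase gene and an SV40 poly(A) signal, allows G418 selection of stably transfected cells. In E. coli the plasmid is maintained at high copy through a ColE1/pUC-type origin with ampicillin resistance, and an f1 origin is also present.

The associated study compared CRF01_AE and subtype B envelopes for their use of low CCR5 levels, Maraviroc susceptibility and potential N-glycosylation sites, so the construct serves to express a primary-isolate Env for functional comparisons of that kind. The subtype of this particular clone is not stated in the record.
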