Features (pLannotate 1.2.2; 23 found; start..end, strand, type, name):
     28..80      -  misc_feature   bom (fragment): basis of mobility region from pBR322
    235..614     +  enhancer       CMV enhancer: human cytomegalovirus immediate early enhancer
    615..818     +  promoter       CMV promoter: human cytomegalovirus (CMV) immediate early promoter
    814..847     +  LTR            5' LTR (truncated) (fragment): truncated 5' long terminal repeat (LTR) from HIV-1
    863..881     +  promoter       T7 promoter: promoter for bacteriophage T7 RNA polymerase
    927..1037    +  CDS            tat (fragment): TAT_HV1Z2 - Experimental evidence at protein level: Swiss-Prot protein existence level 1. Extracellular circulating Tat can be endocytosed by surrounding uninfected cells via the binding to several surface receptors such as CD26, CXCR4, heparan sulfate proteoglycans (HSPG) or LDLR. Neurons are rarely infected, but they internalize Tat via their LDLR. Through its interaction with nuclear HATs, Tat is potentially able to control the acetylation-dependent cellular gene expression. Modulates the expression of many cellular genes involved in cell survival, proliferation or in coding for cytokines o
   1229..3802    +  CDS            env: ENV_HV1A2 - Experimental evidence at protein level: Swiss-Prot protein existence level 1. [Transmembrane protein gp41]: Acts as a class I viral fusion protein. Under the current model, the protein has at least 3 conformational states: pre-fusion native state, pre-hairpin intermediate state, and post-fusion hairpin state. During fusion of viral and target intracellular membranes, the coiled coil regions (heptad repeats) assume a trimer-of-hairpins structure, positioning the fusion peptide in close proximity to the C-terminal region of the ectodomain. The formation of this structure appears to d
   3807..3914    +  CDS            nef (fragment): NEF_HV1Z2 - Experimental evidence at protein level: Swiss-Prot protein existence level 1. Extracellular Nef protein targets CD4(+) T-lymphocytes for apoptosis by interacting with CXCR4 surface receptors. From Human immunodeficiency virus type 1 group M subtype D (isolate Z2/CDC-Z34) (HIV-1).
   3997..4038    +  CDS            V5 tag: epitope tag from simian virus 5
   4094..4318    +  polyA_signal   bGH poly(A) signal: bovine growth hormone polyadenylation signal
   4322..4343    +  promoter       SV40 promoter (fragment): SV40 enhancer and early promoter
   4364..4792    +  rep_origin     f1 ori (sequence partly withheld): f1 bacteriophage origin of replication; arrow indicates direction of (+) strand synthesis
   4806..5135    +  promoter       SV40 promoter: SV40 enhancer and early promoter
   5202..5993    +  CDS            neo: KKA2_KLEPN - Also known as kan, nptII. Experimental evidence at protein level: Swiss-Prot protein existence level 1. Resistance to kanamycin, neomycin, paromomycin, ribostamycin, butirosin and gentamicin B. From Klebsiella pneumoniae.
   6019..6177    +  CDS            ble (fragment): BLE_KLEPN - Experimental evidence at protein level: Swiss-Prot protein existence level 1. Binding protein with a strong affinity to the bleomycin family of antibiotics. Binds to CL990; an antimitotic-antibiotic compound. From Klebsiella pneumoniae.
   6172..6293    +  polyA_signal   SV40 poly(A) signal: SV40 polyadenylation signal
   6366..6382    -  protein_bind   lac operator: The lac repressor binds to the lac operator to inhibit transcription in E. coli. This inhibition can be relieved by adding lactose or isopropyl-β-D-thiogalactopyranoside (IPTG). lac repressor encoded by lacI
   6390..6420    -  promoter       lac promoter: promoter for the E. coli lac operon
   6435..6456    -  protein_bind   CAP binding site: CAP binding activates transcription in the presence of cAMP. E. coli catabolite activator protein
   6469..6561    -  CDS            lacI (fragment): lac repressor; lacI; The lac repressor binds to the lac operator to inhibit transcription in E. coli. This inhibition can be relieved by adding lactose or isopropyl-β-D-thiogalactopyranoside (IPTG).
   6744..7332    -  rep_origin     ori: high-copy-number ColE1/pMB1/pBR322/pUC origin of replication
   7503..8363    -  CDS            AmpR: β-lactamase; bla; confers resistance to ampicillin, carbenicillin, and related antibiotics
   8364..8468    -  promoter       AmpR promoter: bla
>Addgene plasmid #137668 | pHM123DEnv | addgene full sequence | sequence record 273365 | Addgene NGS Result
GACGGATCGGGAGATCTCCCGATCCCCTATGGTGCACTCTCAGTACAATCTGCTCTGATGCCGCATAGTT
AAGCCAGTATCTGCTCCCTGCTTGTGTGTTGGAGGTCGCTGAGTAGTGCGCGAGCAAAATTTAAGCTACA
ACAAGGCAAGGCTTGACCGACAATTGCATGAAGAATCTGCTTAGGGTTAGGCGTTTTGCGCTGCTTCGCG
ATGTACGGGCCAGATATACGCGTTGACATTGATTATTGACTAGTTATTAATAGTAATCAATTACGGGGTC
ATTAGTTCATAGCCCATATATGGAGTTCCGCGTTACATAACTTACGGTAAATGGCCCGCCTGGCTGACCG
CCCAACGACCCCCGCCCATTGACGTCAATAATGACGTATGTTCCCATAGTAACGCCAATAGGGACTTTCC
ATTGACGTCAATGGGTGGAGTATTTACGGTAAACTGCCCACTTGGCAGTACATCAAGTGTATCATATGCC
AAGTACGCCCCCTATTGACGTCAATGACGGTAAATGGCCCGCCTGGCATTATGCCCAGTACATGACCTTA
TGGGACTTTCCTACTTGGCAGTACATCTACGTATTAGTCATCGCTATTACCATGGTGATGCGGTTTTGGC
AGTACATCAATGGGCGTGGATAGCGGTTTGACTCACGGGGATTTCCAAGTCTCCACCCCATTGACGTCAA
TGGGAGTTTGTTTTGGCACCAAAATCAACGGGACTTTCCAAAATGTCGTAACAACTCCGCCCCATTGACG
CAAATGGGCGGTAGGCGTGTACGGTGGGAGGTCTATATAAGCAGAGCTCTCTGGCTAACTAGAGAACCCA
CTGCTTACTGGCTTATCGAAATTAATACGACTCACTATAGGGAGACCCAAGCTGGCTAGTTAAGCTTGGT
ACCGAGCTCGGATCCAGTACCCTTCACCGATCAAGCTTTAGGCATCTCCTATGGCAGGAAGAAGCGGAAG
CACCGACGAAGAACTCCTCAGAGCAATAAGGATCATCAAAATCCTATACCAGAGCAGTAAGTAATAAATA
TATGTAATGACACCTTTAACACCTTTGCAAATTAGTGCAATAGCAGGACTGATAGTAGCGCTAATCTTAG
CAATAGTAGTGTGGACTATAGTAGCTATAGAATTTAAGAAAATATTAAGGGAAAGAAAGATAAAAAGGTT
AGTTAAGAGAATAAGAGAAAGAGCAGAAGACAGTGGAAATGAAAGTGAAGGGGACACAGATGAATTGGCC
AAACTTGTGGAGATGGGGGACTTTGATCCTTGGGTTGGTAATAATGTGTAGTGCCTCAGACAACTTGTGG
GTTACAGTTTATTATGGGGTTCCTGTGTGGAAAGATGCAGATACCACCTTATTTTGTGCATCAGATGCCA
GAGTACATGACACAGAAGTGCACAATGTCTGGGCCACACATGCCTGTGTACCCACAGACCCCAACCCACA
AGAAATACACCTGGAAAATGTAACAGAAAATTTTAATATGTGGAAAAACAACATGGTAGAGCAGATGCAT
GAGGATGTAATCAGTCTATGGGATCAAAGTCTAAAGCCATGTGTAAAGTTAACTCCTCTCTGTGTTACTT
TAAATTGTACCAATACTACCAATGCTAATTTGACCCAGGGCAAAATCACAACCACTAGCCCTAACATAGG
AAATACAACAGATGAAGTAAAATGTTCTTTTAATATAACCACAGTACTAAAAGATAAGAAGCAGCAGGTC
ACTGCACTTTTTTATAAGCTTGATGTAGTGCAAATTGATGAGGAGGGTAATAAGAGTAAAAGTAGTAGTA
ATAGTGGTAAGTATAGGTTAATAAATTGTAATACTTCAGTCATTAAACAGGCTTGTCCAAAGATATCTTT
TGATCCAATTCCTATACATTATTGTACTCCAGCTGGTTATGCGCTTTTAAAGTGTAATGATAAAAATTTC
AATGGGACAGGGCCATGTAATAATGTCAGTTCAGTACAATGCACACATGGAATTAAGCCAGTGGTATCAA
CTCAATTGCTGTTAAATGGCAGTCTAGCAGAAGAAAAAATAATAATCAGGTCTGAAAATATCACAGATAA
TACCAAAATCATAATAGTGCACCTTAATACATCTGTAAAAATCAATTGTACCAGACCTGCCAACAATACA
AGAACAAGTATAGCTATAGGACCAGGACAAATGTTCTTCTATAGACAAGGAGATGTAATAGGAAATATAA
GAAAGGCACAGTGTGAGGTTAATGGAGCCAAATGGAATGCAGTTTTAAAACAGGTAAAAAGAACATTAGA
AAAGCAGATTAATAAGACAATAAACTTTAAACAACCATCCTCAGGAGGAGATCTAGAAATTACAATGCAT
CATTTTAATTGTAGAGGGGAATTTTTCTATTGCAATACAACACCACTGTTTAATAACACTTGCCTAGACA
CCGGGAATTGTACTGGCAGTATCACACTTCCATGCAAGATAAAGCAAATTATAAACATGTGGCAGGGAGT
AGGACAAGCAATGTATGCTCCTCCTATCAGTGGAAGCATTAATTGTGTATCAGATATCACAGGACTACTA
TTGACAAGAGATGGTGGTGGTAATGAGACAAGCAAGAACGAGACCTTCAGACCTGCAGGAGGAAATATGA
AGGACAATTGGAGAAGTGAATTATATAAATATAAAGTAGTACAAATTGAACCACTAGGAATAGCACCCAC
CAGGGCAAAGAGAAGAGTGGTGGAGAGAGAAAAAAGAGCAGTGGGAATAGGAGCTATGATCTTTGGGTTC
TTAGGAGCAGCAGGAAGCACTATGGGCGCGGCGTCAATAACGCTGACGGTACAGGCCAGACAATTATTGT
CTGGTATAGTGCAACAGCAAAGCAATTTGCTGAGGGCTATAGAGGCGCAGCAGCATATGTTGCAACTCAC
AGTCTGGGGCATTAAACAGCTCCAGGCAAGAGTCCTGGCTGTGGAAAGATACCTAAAAGATCAAAAGTTC
CTAGGACTTTGGGGCTGCTCTGGAAAAATCATCTGCACCACTGCTGTGCCCTGGAACTCCACTTGGAGTA
ATAAATCTTATGAAGAAATTTGGAACAACATGACATGGGCACAATGGGAGAAAGAAATTAGCAATTACAC
AGATCAAATATATGACATACTTACAGAATCGCAGAACCAGCAGGACAGGAATGAAAAGGATTTGTTAGAA
TTGGATAAATGGGCAAGCCTGTGGAATTGGTTTGACATAACAAGTTGGCTGTGGTATATAAAAATATTTA
TAATGATAGTAGGAGGTTTAATAGGGTTAAGAATAATTTTTGCTGTGCTTTCTATAGTAAATAGAGTTAG
GCAGGGATACTCACCTTTGTCTTTCCAGATCCCTACCCATCAACAGAGGGAACCCGACAGGCCCGAAGGA
ATCGAAGAAGGAGGTGGCGAGCAAGGCAGAGACAGATCCGTGAGATTAGTGACCGGATTCTTAGCACTTG
CCTGGGACGACCTGCGGAGCCTGTGCCTCTTCTGCTACCGCCGCTTGAGAGACTTACTCTTGATTGCAGC
GAGGACTGTGGAACTTCTGGGACGCAGGGGGAGGGAAGGCCTCAAATATCTGGGGAATCTTCTGTTGTAT
TGGGGTCAGGAGCTAAAAATTAGTGCCATTTCTTTGCTTAATGCCACAGCAATAGCAGTAGCGGGGTGGA
CAGATAGGGTTATAGAAGTAGCACAAGGAGCTTGGAGAGCCATTCTCCACATACCTAGAAGAATCAGACA
GGGCTTAGAAAGGGCTTTGCTATAACATGGGAAACAAGTGGTCAAAAAGTAGCATAGTGGGATGGCCTCA
AATCAGGGAAAGAATAAGACGAACTCCTCCAGCAGCAGAAGGAGTAGGAGCAGTATCTCAAGACGGATCC
AGCTAAGGGTCAAGACAATTCTGCAGATATCCAGCACAGTGGCGGCCGCTCGAGTCTAGAGGGCCCGCGG
TTCGAAGGTAAGCCTATCCCTAACCCTCTCCTCGGTCTCGATTCTACGCGTACCGGTCATCATCACCATC
ACCATTGAGTTTAAACCCGCTGATCAGCCTCGACTGTGCCTTCTAGTTGCCAGCCATCTGTTGTTTGCCC
CTCCCCCGTGCCTTCCTTGACCCTGGAAGGTGCCACTCCCACTGTCCTTTCCTAATAAAATGAGGAAATT
GCATCGCATTGTCTGAGTAGGTGTCATTCTATTCTGGGGGGTGGGGTGGGGCAGGACAGCAAGGGGGAGG
ATTGGGAAGACAATAGCAGGCATGCTGGGGATGCGGTGGGCTCTATGGCTTCTGAGGCGGAAAGAACCAG
CTGGGGCTCTAGGGGGTATCCCC
[124 nt withheld, positions 4364-4487]
C
[91 nt withheld, positions 4489-4579]
A
[49 nt withheld, positions 4581-4629]
CCTTTGACGTTGGAGTCCACGTTCTTT
[37 nt withheld, positions 4657-4693]
ACCCTATCTCGGTCTATTCTTTTGATTTATAAGGGATTTTGCCGATTTCGGCCTATTGGTTAAAAAATGA
GCTGATTTAACAAAAATTTAACGCGAATTAATTCTGTGGAATGTGTGTCAGTTAGGGTGTGGAAAGTCCC
CAGGCTCCCCAGCAGGCAGAAGTATGCAAAGCATGCATCTCAATTAGTCAGCAACCAGGTGTGGAAAGTC
CCCAGGCTCCCCAGCAGGCAGAAGTATGCAAAGCATGCATCTCAATTAGTCAGCAACCATAGTCCCGCCC
CTAACTCCGCCCATCCCGCCCCTAACTCCGCCCAGTTCCGCCCATTCTCCGCCCCATGGCTGACTAATTT
TTTTTATTTATGCAGAGGCCGAGGCCGCCTCTGCCTCTGAGCTATTCCAGAAGTAGTGAGGAGGCTTTTT
TGGAGGCCTAGGCTTTTGCAAAAAGCTCCCGGGAGCTTGTATATCCATTTTCGGATCTGATCAAGAGACA
GGATGAGGATCGTTTCGCATGATTGAACAAGATGGATTGCACGCAGGTTCTCCGGCCGCTTGGGTGGAGA
GGCTATTCGGCTATGACTGGGCACAACAGACAATCGGCTGCTCTGATGCCGCCGTGTTCCGGCTGTCAGC
GCAGGGGCGCCCGGTTCTTTTTGTCAAGACCGACCTGTCCGGTGCCCTGAATGAACTGCAGGACGAGGCA
GCGCGGCTATCGTGGCTGGCCACGACGGGCGTTCCTTGCGCAGCTGTGCTCGACGTTGTCACTGAAGCGG
GAAGGGACTGGCTGCTATTGGGCGAAGTGCCGGGGCAGGATCTCCTGTCATCTCACCTTGCTCCTGCCGA
GAAAGTATCCATCATGGCTGATGCAATGCGGCGGCTGCATACGCTTGATCCGGCTACCTGCCCATTCGAC
CACCAAGCGAAACATCGCATCGAGCGAGCACGTACTCGGATGGAAGCCGGTCTTGTCGATCAGGATGATC
TGGACGAAGAGCATCAGGGGCTCGCGCCAGCCGAACTGTTCGCCAGGCTCAAGGCGCGCATGCCCGACGG
CGAGGATCTCGTCGTGACCCATGGCGATGCCTGCTTGCCGAATATCATGGTGGAAAATGGCCGCTTTTCT
GGATTCATCGACTGTGGCCGGCTGGGTGTGGCGGACCGCTATCAGGACATAGCGTTGGCTACCCGTGATA
TTGCTGAAGAGCTTGGCGGCGAATGGGCTGACCGCTTCCTCGTGCTTTACGGTATCGCCGCTCCCGATTC
GCAGCGCATCGCCTTCTATCGCCTTCTTGACGAGTTCTTCTGAGCGGGACTCTGGGGTTCGCGAAATGAC
CGACCAAGCGACGCCCAACCTGCCATCACGAGATTTCGATTCCACCGCCGCCTTCTATGAAAGGTTGGGC
TTCGGAATCGTTTTCCGGGACGCCGGCTGGATGATCCTCCAGCGCGGGGATCTCATGCTGGAGTTCTTCG
CCCACCCCAACTTGTTTATTGCAGCTTATAATGGTTACAAATAAAGCAATAGCATCACAAATTTCACAAA
TAAAGCATTTTTTTCACTGCATTCTAGTTGTGGTTTGTCCAAACTCATCAATGTATCTTATCATGTCTGT
ATACCGTCGACCTCTAGCTAGAGCTTGGCGTAATCATGGTCATAGCTGTTTCCTGTGTGAAATTGTTATC
CGCTCACAATTCCACACAACATACGAGCCGGAAGCATAAAGTGTAAAGCCTGGGGTGCCTAATGAGTGAG
CTAACTCACATTAATTGCGTTGCGCTCACTGCCCGCTTTCCAGTCGGGAAACCTGTCGTGCCAGCTGCAT
TAATGAATCGGCCAACGCGCGGGGAGAGGCGGTTTGCGTATTGGGCGCTCTTCCGCTTCCTCGCTCACTG
ACTCGCTGCGCTCGGTCGTTCGGCTGCGGCGAGCGGTATCAGCTCACTCAAAGGCGGTAATACGGTTATC
CACAGAATCAGGGGATAACGCAGGAAAGAACATGTGAGCAAAAGGCCAGCAAAAGGCCAGGAACCGTAAA
AAGGCCGCGTTGCTGGCGTTTTTCCATAGGCTCCGCCCCCCTGACGAGCATCACAAAAATCGACGCTCAA
GTCAGAGGTGGCGAAACCCGACAGGACTATAAAGATACCAGGCGTTTCCCCCTGGAAGCTCCCTCGTGCG
CTCTCCTGTTCCGACCCTGCCGCTTACCGGATACCTGTCCGCCTTTCTCCCTTCGGGAAGCGTGGCGCTT
TCTCATAGCTCACGCTGTAGGTATCTCAGTTCGGTGTAGGTCGTTCGCTCCAAGCTGGGCTGTGTGCACG
AACCCCCCGTTCAGCCCGACCGCTGCGCCTTATCCGGTAACTATCGTCTTGAGTCCAACCCGGTAAGACA
CGACTTATCGCCACTGGCAGCAGCCACTGGTAACAGGATTAGCAGAGCGAGGTATGTAGGCGGTGCTACA
GAGTTCTTGAAGTGGTGGCCTAACTACGGCTACACTAGAAGAACAGTATTTGGTATCTGCGCTCTGCTGA
AGCCAGTTACCTTCGGAAAAAGAGTTGGTAGCTCTTGATCCGGCAAACAAACCACCGCTGGTAGCGGTGG
TTTTTTTGTTTGCAAGCAGCAGATTACGCGCAGAAAAAAAGGATCTCAAGAAGATCCTTTGATCTTTTCT
ACGGGGTCTGACGCTCAGTGGAACGAAAACTCACGTTAAGGGATTTTGGTCATGAGATTATCAAAAAGGA
TCTTCACCTAGATCCTTTTAAATTAAAAATGAAGTTTTAAATCAATCTAAAGTATATATGAGTAAACTTG
GTCTGACAGTTACCAATGCTTAATCAGTGAGGCACCTATCTCAGCGATCTGTCTATTTCGTTCATCCATA
GTTGCCTGACTCCCCGTCGTGTAGATAACTACGATACGGGAGGGCTTACCATCTGGCCCCAGTGCTGCAA
TGATACCGCGAGACCCACGCTCACCGGCTCCAGATTTATCAGCAATAAACCAGCCAGCCGGAAGGGCCGA
GCGCAGAAGTGGTCCTGCAACTTTATCCGCCTCCATCCAGTCTATTAATTGTTGCCGGGAAGCTAGAGTA
AGTAGTTCGCCAGTTAATAGTTTGCGCAACGTTGTTGCCATTGCTACAGGCATCGTGGTGTCACGCTCGT
CGTTTGGTATGGCTTCATTCAGCTCCGGTTCCCAACGATCAAGGCGAGTTACATGATCCCCCATGTTGTG
CAAAAAAGCGGTTAGCTCCTTCGGTCCTCCGATCGTTGTCAGAAGTAAGTTGGCCGCAGTGTTATCACTC
ATGGTTATGGCAGCACTGCATAATTCTCTTACTGTCATGCCATCCGTAAGATGCTTTTCTGTGACTGGTG
AGTACTCAACCAAGTCATTCTGAGAATAGTGTATGCGGCGACCGAGTTGCTCTTGCCCGGCGTCAATACG
GGATAATACCGCGCCACATAGCAGAACTTTAAAAGTGCTCATCATTGGAAAACGTTCTTCGGGGCGAAAA
CTCTCAAGGATCTTACCGCTGTTGAGATCCAGTTCGATGTAACCCACTCGTGCACCCAACTGATCTTCAG
CATCTTTTACTTTCACCAGCGTTTCTGGGTGAGCAAAAACAGGAAGGCAAAATGCCGCAAAAAAGGGAAT
AAGGGCGACACGGAAATGTTGAATACTCATACTCTTCCTTTTTCAATATTATTGAAGCATTTATCAGGGT
TATTGTCTCATGAGCGGATACATATTTGAATGTATTTAGAAAAATAAACAAATAGGGGTTCCGCGCACAT
TTCCCCGAAAAGTGCCACCTGACGTC
