>Addgene plasmid #137668 | pHM123DEnv | depositor partial sequence | sequence record 265800 | Env Sequence only
ATGAAAGTGAAGGGGACACAGATGAATTGGCCAAACTTGTGGAGATGGGGGACTTTGATCCTTGGGTTGG
TAATAATGTGTAGTGCCTCAGACAACTTGTGGGTTACAGTTTATTATGGGGTTCCTGTGTGGAAAGATGC
AGATACCACCTTATTTTGTGCATCAGATGCCAGAGTACATGACACAGAAGTGCACAATGTCTGGGCCACA
CATGCCTGTGTACCCACAGACCCCAACCCACAAGAAATACACCTGGAAAATGTAACAGAAAATTTTAATA
TGTGGAAAAACAACATGGTAGAGCAGATGCATGAGGATGTAATCAGTCTATGGGATCAAAGTCTAAAGCC
ATGTGTAAAGTTAACTCCTCTCTGTGTTACTTTAAATTGTACCAATACTACCAATGCTAATTTGACCCAG
GGCAAAATCACAACCACTAGCCCTAACATAGGAAATACAACAGATGAAGTAAAATGTTCTTTTAATATAA
CCACAGTACTAAAAGATAAGAAGCAGCAGGTCACTGCACTTTTTTATAAGCTTGATGTAGTGCAAATTGA
TGAGGAGGGTAATAAGAGTAAAAGTAGTAGTAATAGTGGTAAGTATAGGTTAATAAATTGTAATACTTCA
GTCATTAAACAGGCTTGTCCAAAGATATCTTTTGATCCAATTCCTATACATTATTGTACTCCAGCTGGTT
ATGCGCTTTTAAAGTGTAATGATAAAAATTTCAATGGGACAGGGCCATGTAATAATGTCAGTTCAGTACA
ATGCACACATGGAATTAAGCCAGTGGTATCAACTCAATTGCTGTTAAATGGCAGTCTAGCAGAAGAAAAA
ATAATAATCAGGTCTGAAAATATCACAGATAATACCAAAATCATAATAGTGCACCTTAATACATCTGTAA
AAATCAATTGTACCAGACCTGCCAACAATACAAGAACAAGTATAGCTATAGGACCAGGACAAATGTTCTT
CTATAGACAAGGAGATGTAATAGGAAATATAAGAAAGGCACAGTGTGAGGTTAATGGAGCCAAATGGAAT
GCAGTTTTAAAACAGGTAAAAAGAACATTAGAAAAGCAGATTAATAAGACAATAAACTTTAAACAACCAT
CCTCAGGAGGAGATCTAGAAATTACAATGCATCATTTTAATTGTAGAGGGGAATTTTTCTATTGCAATAC
AACACCACTGTTTAATAACACTTGCCTAGACACCGGGAATTGTACTGGCAGTATCACACTTCCATGCAAG
ATAAAGCAAATTATAAACATGTGGCAGGGAGTAGGACAAGCAATGTATGCTCCTCCTATCAGTGGAAGCA
TTAATTGTGTATCAGATATCACAGGACTACTATTGACAAGAGATGGTGGTGGTAATGAGACAAGCAAGAA
CGAGACCTTCAGACCTGCAGGAGGAAATATGAAGGACAATTGGAGAAGTGAATTATATAAATATAAAGTA
GTACAAATTGAACCACTAGGAATAGCACCCACCAGGGCAAAGAGAAGAGTGGTGGAGAGAGAAAAAAGAG
CAGTGGGAATAGGAGCTATGATCTTTGGGTTCTTAGGAGCAGCAGGAAGCACTATGGGCGCGGCGTCAAT
AACGCTGACGGTACAGGCCAGACAATTATTGTCTGGTATAGTGCAACAGCAAAGCAATTTGCTGAGGGCT
ATAGAGGCGCAGCAGCATATGTTGCAACTCACAGTCTGGGGCATTAAACAGCTCCAGGCAAGAGTCCTGG
CTGTGGAAAGATACCTAAAAGATCAAAAGTTCCTAGGACTTTGGGGCTGCTCTGGAAAAATCATCTGCAC
CACTGCTGTGCCCTGGAACTCCACTTGGAGTAATAAATCTTATGAAGAAATTTGGAACAACATGACATGG
GCACAATGGGAGAAAGAAATTAGCAATTACACAGATCAAATATATGACATACTTACAGAATCGCAGAACC
AGCAGGACAGGAATGAAAAGGATTTGTTAGAATTGGATAAATGGGCAAGCCTGTGGAATTGGTTTGACAT
AACAAGTTGGCTGTGGTATATAAAAATATTTATAATGATAGTAGGAGGTTTAATAGGGTTAAGAATAATT
TTTGCTGTGCTTTCTATAGTAAATAGAGTTAGGCAGGGATACTCACCTTTGTCTTTCCAGATCCCTACCC
ATCAACAGAGGGAACCCGACAGGCCCGAAGGAATCGAAGAAGGAGGTGGCGAGCAAGGCAGAGACAGATC
CGTGAGATTAGTGACCGGATTCTTAGCACTTGCCTGGGACGACCTGCGGAGCCTGTGCCTCTTCTGCTAC
CGCCGCTTGAGAGACTTACTCTTGATTGCAGCGAGGACTGTGGAACTTCTGGGACGCAGGGGGAGGGAAG
GCCTCAAATATCTGGGGAATCTTCTGTTGTATTGGGGTCAGGAGCTAAAAATTAGTGCCATTTCTTTGCT
TAATGCCACAGCAATAGCAGTAGCGGGGTGGACAGATAGGGTTATAGAAGTAGCACAAGGAGCTTGGAGA
GCCATTCTCCACATACCTAGAAGAATCAGACAGGGCTTAGAAAGGGCTTTGCTATAA
